# Supplementary material for: Microfluidic assessment of adhesion by surface display (MAPS-D): a novel method for evaluating peptide adhesion to polystyrene and poly(methyl methacrylate)
Source: RSC Adv. 2025 Sep 17;15(40):33854–67. doi: 10.1039/d5ra02983j (PMC12442031; doi:10.1039/d5ra02983j)
Supplement: RA-015-D5RA02983J-s002 [file RA-015-D5RA02983J-s002.zip › Plasmid maps/pDSJR.gbk]

LOCUS       Exported                5992 bp ds-DNA     circular SYN 11-AUG-2021
DEFINITION  eCPX.
ACCESSION   urn.local...1z-a5zse6m
VERSION     .
KEYWORDS    .
SOURCE      synthetic DNA construct
  ORGANISM  synthetic DNA construct
REFERENCE   1  (bases 1 to 5992)
  AUTHORS   .
  TITLE     Direct Submission
  JOURNAL   Exported Wednesday, Aug 11, 2021 from SnapGene 5.2.2
            https://www.snapgene.com
COMMENT     >pDSJR Compiled SequenceCOMMENT                         COMMENT 
            ApEinfo:methylated:1.
FEATURES             Location/Qualifiers
     source          1..5992
                     /organism="synthetic DNA construct"
                     /mol_type="other DNA"
                     /note="color: #ffffff"
     misc_feature    51..119
                     /standard_name="Signal Peptide"
                     /label=Signal Peptide
                     /note="color: #a6acb3"
     misc_feature    51..53
                     /standard_name="Start eCPX"
                     /label=Start eCPX
                     /note="color: #a6acb3"
     misc_feature    120..701
                     /standard_name="Mature eCPX"
                     /label=Mature eCPX
                     /note="color: #a6acb3"
     misc_feature    120..134
                     /standard_name="N-terminus-GTSGQ"
                     /label=N-terminus-GTSGQ
                     /note="color: #a6acb3"
     misc_feature    135..142
                     /standard_name="Post-Peptide Insert"
                     /label=Post-Peptide Insert
                     /note="color: #a6acb3"
     misc_feature    564..575
                     /standard_name="BbsI"
                     /label=BbsI
                     /note="color: #a6acb3"
     misc_feature    645..701
                     /standard_name="P2X Peptide (C-term)"
                     /label=P2X Peptide (C-term)
                     /note="color: #a6acb3"
     misc_feature    699..701
                     /standard_name="Stop eCPX"
                     /label=Stop eCPX
                     /note="color: #a6acb3"
     misc_feature    1684..2139
                     /standard_name="f1 ori"
                     /label=f1 ori
                     /note="color: #a6acb3"
     misc_feature    complement(2695..3354)
                     /standard_name="CmR"
                     /label=CmR
                     /note="color: #a6acb3; direction: LEFT"
     misc_feature    complement(3355..3457)
                     /standard_name="cat promoter"
                     /label=cat promoter
                     /note="color: #a6acb3; direction: LEFT"
     misc_feature    complement(3983..4528)
                     /standard_name="p15A ori"
                     /label=p15A ori
                     /note="color: #a6acb3; direction: LEFT"
     misc_feature    complement(4803..5681)
                     /standard_name="araC"
                     /label=araC
                     /note="color: #a6acb3; direction: LEFT"
     misc_feature    5708..5992
                     /standard_name="araBAD promoter"
                     /label=araBAD promoter
                     /note="color: #a6acb3"
ORIGIN
        1 acccgttttt ttgggctagc gaattcgagc tcggtacctt tgaggtggtt atgaaaaaaa
       61 ttgcatgtct ttcagcactg gccgcagttc tggctttcac cgcaggtact tccgtagctg
      121 ggacgtctgg ccagggctcg agcggtggca gcggtggctc tggtggttcc ggtgactaca
      181 acaaaaacca gtactacggc atcactgctg gtccggctta ccgcattaac gactgggcaa
      241 gcatctacgg tgtagtgggt gtgggttatg gtaaattcca gaccactgaa tacccgacct
      301 acaaacacga caccagcgac tacggtttct cctacggtgc gggtctgcag ttcaacccga
      361 tggaaaacgt tgctctggac ttctcttacg agcagagccg tattcgtagc gttgacgtag
      421 gcacctggat tctgtccgtt ggttaccgct tcggctccaa atcccgccgt gcgacttcta
      481 ctgtaactgg cggttacgca cagagcgacg ctcagggcca aatgaacaaa atgggcggtt
      541 tcaacctgaa ataccgctat gaagaagaca acagcccgct gggtgtgatc ggttctttca
      601 cttacaccga gaaaagccgt actgcaagcg gccaaggtgg ccaacacatc agccagtgga
      661 agccgaaggt cccgaaccgc gaggacaaat acaagaagta acaagcttgg ctgttttggc
      721 ggatgagaga agattttcag cctgatacag attaaatcag aacgcagaag cggtctgata
      781 aaacagaatt tgcctggcgg cagtagcgcg gtggtcccac ctgaccccat gccgaactca
      841 gaagtgaaac gccgtagcgc cgatggtagt gtggggtctc cccatgcgag agtagggaac
      901 tgccaggcat caaataaaac gaaaggctca gtcgaaagac tgggcctttc gttttatctg
      961 ttgtttgtcg gtgaacgctc tcctgagtag gacaaatccg ccgggagcgg atttgaacgt
     1021 tgcgaagcaa cggcccggag ggtggcgggc aggacgcccg ccataaactg ccaggcatca
     1081 aattaagcag aaggccatcc tgacggatgg cctttttgcg tttctacaaa ctcttttgtt
     1141 tatttttcta aatacattca aatatgtatc cgctcatgag acaataaccc tgataaatgc
     1201 ttcaataata ttgaaaaagg aagagtatga gtattcaaca tttccgtgtc gcccttattc
     1261 ccttttttgc ggcattttgc cttcctgttt ttgctcaccc agaaacgctg gtgaaagtaa
     1321 aagatgctga agatcagttg ggtgcagcaa actattaact ggcgaactac ttactctagc
     1381 ttcccggcaa caattaatag actggatgga ggcggataaa gttgcaggac cacttctgcg
     1441 ctcggccctt ccggctggct ggtttattgc tgataaatct ggagccggtg agcgtgggtc
     1501 tcgcggtatc attgcagcac tggggccaga tggtaagccc tcccgtatcg tagttatcta
     1561 cacgacgggg agtcaggcaa ctatggatga acgaaataga cagatcgctg agataggtgc
     1621 ctcactgatt aagcattggt aactgtcaga ccaagtttac tcatatatac tttagattga
     1681 ttnnnnnnnn nnnnnnnnnn nnnnnnnnnn nnnnnnnnnn nnnnnnnnnn nnnnnnnnnn
     1741 nnnnnnnnnn nnnnnnnnnn nnnnnnnnnn nnnnnnnnnn nnnnnnnnnn nnnnnnnnnn
     1801 nnnnnnncnn nnnnnnnnnn nnnnnnnnnn nnnnnnnnnn nnnnnnnnnn nnnnnnnnnn
     1861 nnnnnnnnnn nnnnnnnnnn nnnnnnnnnn nnnnnnnnnn nnnnnnnnnn nnnnnnnnnn
     1921 nnnnnnnnnn nnnnnnnnnn nnnnnnnnnc ctttgacgtt ggagtccacg ttctttaata
     1981 gtggactctt gttccaaact ggaacaacac tcaaccctat ctcgggctat tcttttgatt
     2041 tataagggat tttgccgatt tcggcctatt ggttaaaaaa tgagctgatt taacaaaaat
     2101 ttaacgcgaa ttttaacaaa atattaacgt ttacaattta aaaggatcta ggtgaagatc
     2161 ctttttgata atctcatgac caaaatccct taacgtgagt tttcgttcca ctgagcgtca
     2221 gaccccgtag aaaagatcaa aggatcttct tgagatcctt tttttctgcg cgtaatctgc
     2281 tgcttgcaaa caaaaaaacc accgctacca gcggtggttt gtttgccgga tcaagagcta
     2341 ccaactcttt ttccgaaggt aactggcttc agcagagcgc agataccaaa tactgtcctt
     2401 ctagtgtagc cgtagttagg ccaccacttc aagaactctg tagcaccgcc tacatacctc
     2461 gctctgctaa tcctgttacc agtcaggcat ttgagaagca cacggtcaca ctgcttccgg
     2521 tagtcaataa accggtaaac cagcaataga cataagcggc tatttaacga ccctgccctg
     2581 aaccgacgac cgggtcgaat ttgctttcga atttctgcca ttcatccgct tattatcact
     2641 tattcaggcg tagcaaccag gcgtttaagg gcaccaataa ctgccttaaa aaaattacgc
     2701 cccgccctgc cactcatcgc agtactgttg taattcatta agcattctgc cgacatggaa
     2761 gccatcacaa acggcatgat gaacctgaat cgccagcggc atcagcacct tgtcgccttg
     2821 cgtataatat ttgcccatgg tgaaaacggg ggcgaagaag ttgtccatat tggccacgtt
     2881 taaatcaaaa ctggtgaaac tcacccaggg attggctgag acgaaaaaca tattctcaat
     2941 aaacccttta gggaaatagg ccaggttttc accgtaacac gccacatctt gcgaatatat
     3001 gtgtagaaac tgccggaaat cgtcgtggta ttcactccag agcgatgaaa acgtttcagt
     3061 ttgctcatgg aaaacggtgt aacaagggtg aacactatcc catatcacca gctcaccgtc
     3121 tttcattgcc atacggaatt ccggatgagc attcatcagg cgggcaagaa tgtgaataaa
     3181 ggccggataa aacttgtgct tatttttctt tacggtcttt aaaaaggccg taatatccag
     3241 ctgaacggtc tggttatagg tacattgagc aactgactga aatgcctcaa aatgttcttt
     3301 acgatgccat tgggatatat caacggtggt atatccagtg atttttttct ccattttagc
     3361 ttccttagct cctgaaaatc tcgataactc aaaaaatacg cccggtagtg atcttatttc
     3421 attatggtga aagttggaac ctcttacgtg ccgatcaacg tctcattttc gccaaaagtt
     3481 ggcccagggc ttcccggtat caacagggac accaggattt atttattctg cgaagtgatc
     3541 ttccgtcaca ggtatttatt cggcgcaaag tgcgtcgggt gatgctgcca acttactgat
     3601 ttagtgtatg atggtgtttt tgaggtgctc cagtggcttc tgtttctatc agctgtccct
     3661 cctgttcagc tactgacggg gtggtgcgta acggcaaaag caccgccgga catcagcgct
     3721 agcggagtgt atactggctt actatgttgg cactgatgag ggtgtcagtg aagtgcttca
     3781 tgtggcagga gaaaaaaggc tgcaccggtg cgtcagcaga atatgtgata caggatatat
     3841 tccgcttcct cgctcactga ctcgctacgc tcggtcgttc gactgcggcg agcggaaatg
     3901 gcttacgaac ggggcggaga tttcctggaa gatgccagga agatacttaa cagggaagtg
     3961 agagggccgc ggcaaagccg tttttccata ggctccgccc ccctgacaag catcacgaaa
     4021 tctgacgctc aaatcagtgg tggcgaaacc cgacaggact ataaagatac caggcgtttc
     4081 cccctggcgg ctccctcgtg cgctctcctg ttcctgcctt tcggtttacc ggtgtcattc
     4141 cgctgttatg gccgcgtttg tctcattcca cgcctgacac tcagttccgg gtaggcagtt
     4201 cgctccaagc tggactgtat gcacgaaccc cccgttcagt ccgaccgctg cgccttatcc
     4261 ggtaactatc gtcttgagtc caacccggaa agacatgcaa aagcaccact ggcagcagcc
     4321 actggtaatt gatttagagg agttagtctt gaagtcatgc gccggttaag gctaaactga
     4381 aaggacaagt tttggtgact gcgctcctcc aagccagtta cctcggttca aagagttggt
     4441 agctcagaga accttcgaaa aaccgccctg caaggcggtt ttttcgtttt cagagcaaga
     4501 gattacgcgc agaccaaaac gatctcaaga agatcatctt attaatcaga taaaatattt
     4561 ctaggctcat gagcccgaag tggcgagccc gatcttcccc atcggtgatg tcggcgatat
     4621 aggcgccagc aaccgcacct gtggcgccgg tgatgccggc cacgatgcgt ccggcgtaga
     4681 ggatctgctc atgtttgaca gcttatcatc gatgcataat gtgcctgtca aatggacgaa
     4741 gcagggattc tgcaaaccct atgctactcc gtcaagccgt caattgtctg attcgttacc
     4801 aattatgaca acttgacggc tacatcattc actttttctt cacaaccggc acggaactcg
     4861 ctcgggctgg ccccggtgca ttttttaaat acccgcgaga aatagagttg atcgtcaaaa
     4921 ccaacattgc gaccgacggt ggcgataggc atccgggtgg tgctcaaaag cagcttcgcc
     4981 tggctgatac gttggtcctc gcgccagctt aagacgctaa tccctaactg ctggcggaaa
     5041 agatgtgaca gacgcgacgg cgacaagcaa acatgctgtg cgacgctggc gatatcaaaa
     5101 ttgctgtctg ccaggtgatc gctgatgtac tgacaagcct cgcgtacccg attatccatc
     5161 ggtggatgga gcgactcgtt aatcgcttcc atgcgccgca gtaacaattg ctcaagcaga
     5221 tttatcgcca gcagctccga atagcgccct tccccttgcc cggcgttaat gatttgccca
     5281 aacaggtcgc tgaaatgcgg ctggtgcgct tcatccgggc gaaagaaccc cgtattggca
     5341 aatattgacg gccagttaag ccattcatgc cagtaggcgc gcggacgaaa gtaaacccac
     5401 tggtgatacc attcgcgagc ctccggatga cgaccgtagt gatgaatctc tcctggcggg
     5461 aacagcaaaa tatcacccgg tcggcaaaca aattctcgtc cctgattttt caccaccccc
     5521 tgaccgcgaa tggtgagatt gagaatataa cctttcattc ccagcggtcg gtcgataaaa
     5581 aaatcgagat aaccgttggc ctcaatcggc gttaaacccg ccaccagatg ggcattaaac
     5641 gagtatcccg gcagcagggg atcattttgc gcttcagcca tacttttcat actcccgcca
     5701 ttcagagaag aaaccaattg tccatattgc atcagacatt gccgtcactg cgtcttttac
     5761 tggctcttct cgctaaccaa accggtaacc ccgcttatta aaagcattct gtaacaaagc
     5821 gggaccaaag ccatgacaaa aacgcgtaac aaaagtgtct ataatcacgg cagaaaagtc
     5881 cacattgatt atttgcacgg cgtcacactt tgctatgcca tagcattttt atccataaga
     5941 ttagcggatc ctacctgacg ctttttatcg caactctcta ctgtttctcc at
//
